>Addgene plasmid #62784 | mTagBFP2-Espin-Like-C-18 | depositor partial sequence | sequence record 103384 | CMV-F
CCCCTGTCTAGTTGACGTCAGATCCGCTAGCGGTGGCCACCATGGTGTCTAAGGGCGAAGAGCTGATTAA
GGAGAACATGCACATGAAGCTGTACATGGAGGGCACCGTGGACAACCATCACTTCAAGTGCACATCCGAG
GGCGAAGGCAAGCCCTACGAGGGCACCCAGACCATGAGAATCAAGGTGGTCGAGGGCGGCCCTCTCCCCT
TCGCCTTCGACATCCTGGCTACTAGCTTCCTCTACGGCAGCAAGACCTTCATCAACCACACCCAGGGCAT
CCCCGACTTCTTCAAGCAGTCCTTCCCTGAGGGCTTCACATGGGAGAGAGTCACCACATACGAAGACGGG
GGCGTGCTGACCGCTACCCAGGACACCAGCCTCCAGGACGGCTGCCTCATCTACAACGTCAAGATCAGAG
GGGTGAACTTCACATCCAACGGCCCTGTGATGCAGAAGAAAACACTCGGCTGGGAGGCCTTCACCGAGAC
GCTGTACCCCGCTGACGGCGGCCTGGAAGGCAGAAACGACATGGCCCTGAAGCTCGTGGGCGGGAGCCAT
CTGATCGCAAACGCCAAGACCACATATAGATCCAAGAAACCCGCTAAGAACCTCAAGATGCCTGGCGTCT
ACTATGTGGACTACAGACTGGAAAGAATCAAGGAGGCCAACAACGAGACCTACGTCGAGCAGCACGAGGT
GGCAGTGGCCAGATACTGCGACCTCCCTAGCAAACTGGGGCACAAGCTTAATTCCGGACTCAGATCTCGA
GCTCAAGCTTCGAATTCCGGTGGCAGCGGCGGGAGTGAGGCGCAGCAGGCACTGGTGGCCTCCAAGGATG
GGGATATGGCCACCTTGGAACGGCTATTTGAGGCTGGTGCCCTAAGACCAGACATCACTGATGATCTGGG
GGCTGGCCTGTGCATCATGCCACCCGGGCTGGTCACCTGGACTGTGTCAAGTTCCTGGTACAGAGAGCCA
AGCTGCCAGGCACCAGCAGGCACACAACGGGGCACACCAGTGCACGATGCAGCAGCCACGGGCAACCTGG
CAGAGCTGTGCTGGCTGGTCCGTGATGCGGCTGCGGCTGCAGGACCAAGATGCCTCAGGTTTCCCCTCCG
CTGCACCTGCTGCCCGGTTTGGACACCCAGCCCTGGTGGGAGTGGTTACTCTCTGGAGGCCATGCCAGCC
CACACTGGGAGAGCGCTGGAGGGCTTAACACTGCACCCACCGTGCCTGTAATTGGTGATCTGACCTGTCT
GAATCCTTGACACGCGGCCCCCAGACAGTGTGTGGTACACGACTGTCAGTGGGTCCTCTCACCTCTATCT
GTGTCTGTCGAAGAGCCCACTGCTCTACTGTGCATCAATCTCCGGTGTAGTGGA
