>Addgene plasmid #62784 | mTagBFP2-Espin-Like-C-18 | depositor partial sequence | sequence record 103385 | SV40-R
CGTACTATGGAGGACAACACACTTCGGTCGTTGTGGCAGCAGTCCTGTGCTTGAGATAGACGTGCACGTA
GAGAATCCACCTTCACGGTCGCCAGACTAGGCCAGGAGTCATGCGACCTCGAGCGAGCCCAGCGGAGATC
CAGAGTGCGGAGTTCAGTCGGACATTGCGGGGAACTTCGAGTTGGCCCTGATCTGCCTGCGCTGAACTCG
GGTCCTGTGAGCTGGGGGTGCGCCTGACAGGGTCTGAGAGGTTGCTGGTCGGCGCGCACAGCCCCGAGCG
ACGCGATGGGTGGGGAGCCCGGGTCAGGCGACACAGAGAGGCCAGCGACTCGGGCATCAGCTGCGAAGAG
GCCCCGTCAGAGGCCGGCGCGGGTCCAGGGCTGGACCTGGCCAGCTTGCGCAAGGAGCGCATCGTCATGC
TCTTCCTCGGCCATTGGAAGAAGTCAGCCTACACGCCCGCGCTCCGGACGGCAGCCTGCAGGACCCTGGA
GGCTCAGCGTGCACGATCCAGGGGCCCAGAGGCCGCGGGTAGCCCCCGGCCGTCCTCCCCGCAGCCCAGC
GATGGCCCTCGGCTTGGCCACCTGTGGCAGCAGCGTGGCATCATCACCCACCTGCTGGGCACCTGGAAAG
CCATCATGGCGCACGTGCCCGCCCGGCAGCTGCGGAGGCTGAGCCGCAGGGAGCGTGGGCCCCTGTCTCC
GGAGCAGTTCTTGCCGCACGTGGACGGGGCCCCCGTGCCCTACAACAGCCTCTCGCTGGACCTCTTCATG
CTTGGCTACTTCCAGCTCCTGGAGTGCGACCTGCCAGCCGAGGAGCGCAAGATGCGCCACCTGCTGTGCT
TCGAGGTTTTCGAGCATCTGGGCGCACACGGCTGGGAGGCTGTGCGAGCCTTCCATAAGGCAGTGACCGA
CGAGGTGGCCGCGGGTCGCCGCGCCTGGACCGACGGCTTTGAGGACATCAAAGCCCGCTTCTTCGGCTCC
AGCCAGGGTCCCCCCTGGGACGTGGAGCCAGGTCGCAAGCTGGGCCTGACACCACTCGGGTCCTTGCCCC
ATGCTTCCCTTCCTGGCAGCGGCCCTGAACCTGCGGTGCCGCCGAGGCTGGGGTCTGATTCCCAGGGGAG
CAGCTTCAACAGCGGAGACATCTGTGGCTACATCGACCGCAGCTTCGCATTCTGGAAGGAGAAAGAGGCT
GAGATGTTTAACTTTGGAGAATGAGTCGACGGTACCGCGGGCCCGGGATCCACCGGATCTTAGATAACTG
ATCATAATCAGCCATACCACATGGTAGAAGGTATGCCTT
