[The description below was written by a language model from this plasmid's Addgene catalogue record.]
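Description:
mTagBFP2-Espin-Like-C-18 is a mammalian expression plasmid built on a C1-type cloning vector, in which a fluorescent protein sits upstream of the cloning site so that the inserted coding sequence is fused to its C-terminal end. Here the insert is mouse Espin-like (EspinLike, recorded with no mutations), placed downstream of the blue fluorescent protein mTagBFP2, so the tag lies at the N terminus of the fusion. The "18" in the name probably refers to the length of the linker between the two parts, but the record does not state this. Expression is driven by the CMV promoter, a strong constitutive promoter in most mammalian cell lines. The listed 3′ sequencing primer suggests an SV40 polyadenylation signal follows the open reading frame, although no feature table is provided to confirm the layout.

The plasmid is maintained in E. coli at high copy number under kanamycin selection, and it carries a neomycin resistance marker that allows G418 selection of transfected mammalian cells. The origin of replication and other backbone details are not listed.

The stated purpose is localization: the fusion serves as a fluorescent marker associated with actin bundling, allowing structures where the Espin-like protein accumulates to be visualised by microscopy in transfected cells. mTagBFP2 has a recorded excitation peak of 399 nm and an emission peak of 456 nm. This places it in the blue channel, making it convenient to combine with green, yellow or red fluorescent fusions in multicolour imaging.
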