Addgene plasmid #62784: mTagBFP2-Espin-Like-C-18
Purpose: Localization: Actin Bundling , C1 Cloning Vector, Excitation:399, Emission:456
Depositing lab: Michael Davidson. Depositing organization: Florida State University, Tallahassee.
Backbone
  Vector backbone: C1 Cloning Vector
  Vector type: Mammalian Expression
  Selectable markers: Neomycin (select with G418)
Growth in bacteria
  Bacterial resistance: Kanamycin, 50 μg/mL
  Growth temperature: 37°C
  Growth strain: DH5alpha
  Copy number: High Copy
Gene/Insert
  Gene/Insert name: EspinLike
  Species: M. musculus (mouse)
  Mutation: none
  Promoter: CMV
  Tag / fusion protein: mTagBFP2 (N terminal on backbone)
  Cloning method: Unknown
  Sequencing primers: 5′ CMV-F; 3′ SV40pA-R
Terms and licenses: Academic/Nonprofit Terms; Industry Terms
How to cite: mTagBFP2-Espin-Like-C-18 was a gift from Michael Davidson (Addgene plasmid # 62784 ; http://n2t.net/addgene:62784 ; RRID:Addgene_62784)
